>Addgene plasmid #239898 | LLP976 | addgene full sequence | sequence record 490743 | Addgene NGS Result
TAGGTGTATTATCCCAGATCTTATCGGAATGGGAAAGTCTGGTAAATCTGGAAATGGTTCTTACAGACTT
TTGGATCATTATAAGTACCTCACAGCTTGGTTCGAACTTCTCAACTTACCTAAGAAGATTATTTTCGTTG
GACACGATTGGGGTGCTTGCTTGGCATTCCATTACTCATACGAACACCAAGATAAGATCAAAGCTATAGT
TCATGCAGAGAGTGTTGTGGATGTGATAGAATCTTGGGATGAGTGGCCAGATATTGAAGAGGATATTGCT
TTGATCAAGTCTGAAGAGGGAGAAAAGATGGTTCTCGAAAATAACTTTTTCGTGGAAACTATGCTTCCTT
CAAAGATTATGAGAAAATTGGAACCAGAAGAGTTTGCTGCATATCTCGAACCTTTCAAGGAAAAAGGAGA
GGTTAGAAGGCCAACACTCAGTTGGCCTAGGGAAATACCATTAGTTAAGGGAGGTAAACCTGATGTTGTG
CAGATCGTGAGAAATTATAACGCTTACCTTAGGGCATCAGATGATTTGCCTAAGATGTTCATCGAGTCAG
ATCCAGGATTTTTCAGTAATGCTATAGTTGAAGGTGCAAAGAAATTTCCAAACACCGAGTTCGTTAAGGT
GAAAGGATTGCATTTCTCACAAGAAGATGCTCCTGATGAGATGGGAAAGTATATTAAGTCTTTTGTTGAA
AGAGTGCTCAAAAACGAGCAGGGTTCTCGATCTGATGCTTCTGAAGTAACGTCAACAAGCTCCCAGTCTG
AGGTATGCACAGTGGAAACGCCAGGTTGTGTTGGTTCTTAAGGTACCCGGCCATGCTAGAGTCCGCAAAA
ATCACCAGTCTCTCTCTACAAATCTATCTCTCTCTATTTTTCTCCAGAATAATGTGTGAGTAGTTCCCAG
ATAAGGGAATTAGGGTTCTTATAGGGTTTCGCTCATGTGTTGAGCATATAAGAAACCCTTAGTATGTATT
TGTATTTGTAAAATACTTCTATCAATAAAATTTCTAATTCCTAAAACCAAAATCCAGTGACCTACTAGTA
ATAAAATATCTTTATTTTCATTACATCTGTGTGTTGGTTTTTTGTGTGAATCGATAGTACTAACATACGC
TCTCCATCAAAACAAAACGAAACAAAACAAACTAGCAAAATAGGCTGTCCCCAGTGCAAGTGCAGGTGCC
AGAACATTTCTCTAGCGCTCTCTAGAGAACCGCAACGTTGAAGGAGCCACTGAGCCGCGGGTTTCTGGAG
TTTAATGAGCTAAGCACATACGTCAGAAACCATTATTGCGCGTTCAAAAGTCGCCTAAGGTCACTATCAG
CTAGCAAATATTTCTTGTCAAAAATGCTCCACTGACGTTCCATAAATTCCCCTCGGTATCCAATTAGAGT
CCATGGATGGAAGACGCCAAAAACATAAAGAAAGGCCCGGCGCCATTCTATCCGCTGGAAGATGGAACCG
CTGGAGAGCAACTGCATAAGGTAAGTTTCTGCTTCTACCTTTGATATATATATAATAATTATCATTAATT
AGTAGTAATATAATATTTCAAATATTTTTTTCAAAATAAAAGAATGTAGTATATAGCAATTGCTTTTCTG
TAGTTTATAAGTGTGTATATTTTAATTTATAACTTTTCTAATATATGACCAAAATTTGTTGATGTGCAGG
CTATGAAGAGATACGCCCTGGTTCCTGGAACAATTGCTTTTACAGATGCACATATCGAGGTGGACATCAC
TTACGCTGAGTACTTCGAAATGTCCGTTCGGTTGGCAGAAGCTATGAAACGATATGGGCTGAATACAAAT
CACAGAATCGTCGTATGCAGTGAAAACTCTCTTCAATTCTTTATGCCGGTGTTGGGCGCGTTATTTATCG
GAGTTGCAGTTGCGCCCGCGAACGACATTTATAATGAACGTGAATTGCTCAACAGTATGGGCATTTCGCA
GCCTACCGTGGTGTTCGTTTCCAAAAAGGGGTTGCAAAAAATTTTGAACGTGCAAAAAAAGCTCCCAATC
ATCCAAAAAATTATTATCATGGATTCTAAAACGGATTACCAGGGATTTCAGTCGATGTACACGTTCGTCA
CATCTCATCTACCTCCCGGTTTTAATGAATACGATTTTGTGCCAGAGTCCTTCGATAGGGACAAGACAAT
TGCACTGATCATGAACTCCTCTGGATCTACTGGTCTGCCTAAAGGTGTCGCTCTGCCTCATAGAACTGCC
TGCGTGAGATTCTCGCATGCCAGAGATCCTATTTTTGGCAATCAAATCATTCCGGATACTGCGATTTTAA
GTGTTGTTCCATTCCATCACGGTTTTGGAATGTTTACTACACTCGGATATTTGATATGTGGATTTCGAGT
CGTCTTAATGTATAGATTTGAAGAAGAGCTGTTTCTGAGGAGCCTTCAGGATTACAAGATTCAAAGTGCG
CTGCTGGTGCCAACCCTATTCTCCTTCTTCGCCAAAAGCACTCTGATTGACAAATACGATTTATCTAATT
TACACGAAATTGCTTCTGGTGGCGCTCCCCTCTCTAAGGAAGTCGGGGAAGCGGTTGCCAAGAGGTTCCA
TCTGCCAGGTATCAGGCAAGGATATGGGCTCACTGAGACTACATCAGCTATTCTGATTACACCCGAGGGG
GATGATAAACCGGGCGCGGTCGGTAAAGTTGTTCCATTTTTTGAAGCGAAGGTTGTGGATCTGGATACCG
GGAAAACGCTGGGCGTTAATCAAAGAGGCGAACTGTGTGTGAGAGGTCCTATGATTATGTCCGGTTATGT
AAACAATCCGGAAGCGACCAACGCCTTGATTGACAAGGATGGATGGCTACATTCTGGAGACATAGCTTAC
TGGGACGAAGACGAACACTTCTTCATCGTTGACCGCCTGAAGTCTCTGATTAAGTACAAAGGCTATCAGG
TGGCTCCCGCTGAATTGGAATCCATCTTGCTCCAACACCCCAACATCTTCGACGCAGGTGTCGCAGGTCT
TCCCGACGATGACGCCGGTGAACTTCCCGCCGCCGTTGTTGTTTTGGAGCACGGAAAGACGATGACGGAA
AAAGAGATCGTGGATTACGTCGCCAGTCAAGTAACAACCGCGAAAAAGTTGCGCGGAGGAGTTGTGTTTG
TGGACGAAGTACCGAAAGGTCTTACCGGAAAACTCGACGCAAGAAAAATCAGAGAGATCCTCATAAAGGC
CAAGAAGGGCGGAAAGATCGCCGTGTAACTCGAGGATCGTTCAAACATTTGGCAATAAAGTTTCTTAAGA
TTGAATCCTGTTGCCGGTCTTGCGACGATTATCATATAATTTCTGTTGAATTACGTTAAGCATGTAATAA
TTAACATGTAATGCATGACGTTATTTATGAGATGGGTTTTTATGATTAGAGTCCCGCAATTATACATTTA
ATACGCGATAGAAAACAAAATATAGCGCGCAAACTAGGATAAATTATCGCGCGCGGTGTCATCTATGTTA
CTAGATCAATAAAATATCTTTATTTTCATTACATCTGTGTGTTGGTTTTTTGTGTGAATCGATAGTACTA
ACATACGCTCTCCATCAAAACAAAACGAAACAAAACAAACTAGCAAAATAGGCTGTCCCCAGTGCAAGTG
CAGGTGCCAGAACATTTCTCTGAGCTCCAGCTTTTGTTCCCTTTAGTGAGGGTTAATTTCGAGCTTGGCG
TAATCATGGTCATAGCTGTTTCCTGTGTGAAATTGTTATCCGCTCACAATTCCACACAACATACGAGCCG
GAAGCATAAAGTGTAAAGCCTGGGGTGCCTAATGAGTGAGCTAACTCACATTAATTGCGTTGCGCTCACT
GCCCGCTTTCCAGTCGGGAAACCTGTCGTGCCAGCTGCATTAATGAATCGGCCAACGCGCGGGGAGAGGC
GGTTTGCGTATTGGGCGCTCTTCCGCTTCCTCGCTCACTGACTCGCTGCGCTCGGTCGTTCGGCTGCGGC
GAGCGGTATCAGCTCACTCAAAGGCGGTAATACGGTTATCCACAGAATCAGGGGATAACGCAGGAAAGAA
CATGTGAGCAAAAGGCCAGCAAAAGGCCAGGAACCGTAAAAAGGCCGCGTTGCTGGCGTTTTTCCATAGG
CTCCGCCCCCCTGACGAGCATCACAAAAATCGACGCTCAAGTCAGAGGTGGCGAAACCCGACAGGACTAT
AAAGATACCAGGCGTTTCCCCCTGGAAGCTCCCTCGTGCGCTCTCCTGTTCCGACCCTGCCGCTTACCGG
ATACCTGTCCGCCTTTCTCCCTTCGGGAAGCGTGGCGCTTTCTCATAGCTCACGCTGTAGGTATCTCAGT
TCGGTGTAGGTCGTTCGCTCCAAGCTGGGCTGTGTGCACGAACCCCCCGTTCAGCCCGACCGCTGCGCCT
TATCCGGTAACTATCGTCTTGAGTCCAACCCGGTAAGACACGACTTATCGCCACTGGCAGCAGCCACTGG
TAACAGGATTAGCAGAGCGAGGTATGTAGGCGGTGCTACAGAGTTCTTGAAGTGGTGGCCTAACTACGGC
TACACTAGAAGAACAGTATTTGGTATCTGCGCTCTGCTGAAGCCAGTTACCTTCGGAAAAAGAGTTGGTA
GCTCTTGATCCGGCAAACAAACCACCGCTGGTAGCGGTGGTTTTTTTGTTTGCAAGCAGCAGATTACGCG
CAGAAAAAAAGGATCTCAAGAAGATCCTTTGATCTTTTCTACGGGGTCTGACGCTCAGTGGAACGAAAAC
TCACGTTAAGGGATTTTGGTCATGAGATTATCAAAAAGGATCTTCACCTAGATCCTTTTAAATTAAAAAT
GAAGTTTTAAATCAATCTAAAGTATATATGAGTAAACTTGGTCTGACAGTTACCAATGCTTAATCAGTGA
GGCACCTATCTCAGCGATCTGTCTATTTCGTTCATCCATAGTTGCCTGACTCCCCGTCGTGTAGATAACT
ACGATACGGGAGGGCTTACCATCTGGCCCCAGTGCTGCAATGATACCGCGAGACCCACGCTCACCGGCTC
CAGATTTATCAGCAATAAACCAGCCAGCCGGAAGGGCCGAGCGCAGAAGTGGTCCTGCAACTTTATCCGC
CTCCATCCAGTCTATTAATTGTTGCCGGGAAGCTAGAGTAAGTAGTTCGCCAGTTAATAGTTTGCGCAAC
GTTGTTGCCATTGCTACAGGCATCGTGGTGTCACGCTCGTCGTTTGGTATGGCTTCATTCAGCTCCGGTT
CCCAACGATCAAGGCGAGTTACATGATCCCCCATGTTGTGCAAAAAAGCGGTTAGCTCCTTCGGTCCTCC
GATCGTTGTCAGAAGTAAGTTGGCCGCAGTGTTATCACTCATGGTTATGGCAGCACTGCATAATTCTCTT
ACTGTCATGCCATCCGTAAGATGCTTTTCTGTGACTGGTGAGTACTCAACCAAGTCATTCTGAGAATAGT
GTATGCGGCGACCGAGTTGCTCTTGCCCGGCGTCAATACGGGATAATACCGCGCCACATAGCAGAACTTT
AAAAGTGCTCATCATTGGAAAACGTTCTTCGGGGCGAAAACTCTCAAGGATCTTACCGCTGTTGAGATCC
AGTTCGATGTAACCCACTCGTGCACCCAACTGATCTTCAGCATCTTTTACTTTCACCAGCGTTTCTGGGT
GAGCAAAAACAGGAAGGCAAAATGCCGCAAAAAAGGGAATAAGGGCGACACGGAAATGTTGAATACTCAT
ACTCTTCCTTTTTCAATATTATTGAAGCATTTATCAGGGTTATTGTCTCATGAGCGGATACATATTTGAA
TGTATTTAGAAAAATAAACAAATAGGGGTTCCGCGCACATTTCCCCGAAAAGTGCCACCTAAATTGTAAG
CGTTAATATTTTGTTAAAATTCGCGTTAAATTTTTGTTAAATCAGCTCATTTTTTAACCAATAGGCCGAA
ATCGGCAAAATCCCTTATAAATCAAAAGAATAGACCGAGATAGGGT
[37 nt withheld, positions 5997-6033]
AAAGAACGTGGACTCCAACGTCAAAGG
[49 nt withheld, positions 6061-6109]
T
[91 nt withheld, positions 6111-6201]
G
[124 nt withheld, positions 6203-6326]
CCCATTCGCCATTCAGGCTGCGCAACTGTTGGGAAGGGCGATCGGTGCGGGCCTCTTCGCTATTACGCCA
GCTGGCGAAAGGGGGATGTGCTGCAAGGCGATTAAGTTGGGTAACGCCAGGGTTTTCCCAGTCACGACGT
TGTAAAACGACGGCCAGTGAATTGTAATACGACTCACTATAGGGCGAATTGGGTACAAGCTTGATCATGC
CGAATTCCGAACGCGTTTGAGACTTTTCAACAAAGGGTAATATCGGGAAACCTCCTCGGATTCCATTGCC
CAGCTATCTGTCACTTCATCAAAAGGACAGTAGAAAAGGAAGGTGGCACCTACAAATGCCATCATTGCGA
TAAAGGAAAGGCTATCGTTCAAGATGCCTCTGCCGACAGTGGTCCCAAAGATGGACCCCCACCCACGAGG
AGCATCGTGGAAAAAGAAGACGTTCCAACCACGTCTTCAAAGCAAGTGGATTGATGTGATATCTCCACTG
ACGTAAGGGATGACGCACAATCCCACGAAGACATCCGATCCAGCGGTGGTATATAAGGGAGTTGGGGGAG
TGAGTTGGGGACGGATCCGTCGACATAACTGCAGATGACTTCAAAGGTGTATGATCCTGAGCAGGTAAGT
TTCTGCTTCTACCTTTGATATATATATAATAATTATCATTAATTAGTAGTAATATAATATTTCAAATATT
TTTTTCAAAATAAAAGAATGTAGTATATAGCAATTGCTTTTCTGTAGTTTATAAGTGTGTATATTTTAAT
TTATAACTTTTCTAATATATGACCAAAATTTGTTGATGTGCAGAGAAAAAGAATGATAACTGGTCCACAA
TGGTGGGCAAGATGTAAACAGATGAACGTGCTTGATTCTTTCATTAATTACTACGATTCAGAAAAGCACG
CTGAGAATGCAGTTATCTTTCTTCACGGAAACGCTGCATCTTCATATTTGTGGAGACATGTTGTGCCTCA
CATTGAACCAGTGGC
Features (pLannotate 1.2.2; 25 found; start..end, strand, type, name):
    728..802     +  CDS            DREB2A (fragment): DRE2A_ARATH - Also known as ERF045. Experimental evidence at protein level: Swiss-Prot protein existence level 1. Transcriptional activator that binds specifically to the DNA sequence 5'-[AG]CCGAC-3'. Binding to the C-repeat/DRE element mediates high salinity- and dehydration-inducible transcription. From Arabidopsis thaliana (Mouse-ear cress).
    879..1038    +  polyA_signal   CaMV poly(A) signal (fragment): cauliflower mosaic virus polyadenylation signal
   1050..1098    +  polyA_signal   poly(A) signal: synthetic polyadenylation signal
   1112..1203    +  misc_feature   pause site: RNA polymerase II transcriptional pause signal from the human α2 globin gene
   1217..1396    +  promoter       NOS promoter: nopaline synthase promoter
   1407..1491    +  CDS            luciferase (fragment): firefly luciferase; luc+; enhanced luc+ version of the luciferase gene
   1491..1679    +  intron         IV2 intron: modified second intron of the potato ST-LS1 gene (Vancanneyt et al., 1990)
   1678..3248    +  CDS            luciferase (fragment): firefly luciferase; luc+; enhanced luc+ version of the luciferase gene
   3255..3507    +  terminator     NOS terminator: nopaline synthase terminator and poly(A) signal
   3508..3556    +  polyA_signal   poly(A) signal: synthetic polyadenylation signal
   3570..3661    +  misc_feature   pause site: RNA polymerase II transcriptional pause signal from the human α2 globin gene
   3680..3698    -  promoter       T3 promoter: promoter for bacteriophage T3 RNA polymerase
   3743..3759    -  protein_bind   lac operator: The lac repressor binds to the lac operator to inhibit transcription in E. coli. This inhibition can be relieved by adding lactose or isopropyl-β-D-thiogalactopyranoside (IPTG). lac repressor encoded by lacI
   3767..3797    -  promoter       lac promoter: promoter for the E. coli lac operon
   3812..3833    -  protein_bind   CAP binding site: CAP binding activates transcription in the presence of cAMP. E. coli catabolite activator protein
   3846..3938    -  CDS            lacI (fragment): lac repressor; lacI; The lac repressor binds to the lac operator to inhibit transcription in E. coli. This inhibition can be relieved by adding lactose or isopropyl-β-D-thiogalactopyranoside (IPTG).
   4121..4709    -  rep_origin     ori: high-copy-number ColE1/pMB1/pBR322/pUC origin of replication
   4880..5740    -  CDS            AmpR: β-lactamase; bla; confers resistance to ampicillin, carbenicillin, and related antibiotics
   5741..5845    -  promoter       AmpR promoter: bla
   5898..6326    -  rep_origin     f1 ori (sequence partly withheld): f1 bacteriophage origin of replication; arrow indicates direction of (+) strand synthesis
   6331..6488    -  CDS            lacZα (fragment): LacZα fragment of β-galactosidase; lacZ fragment
   6491..6509    +  promoter       T7 promoter: promoter for bacteriophage T7 RNA polymerase
   6554..6842    +  promoter       CaMV 35S promoter (fragment): strong constitutive promoter from cauliflower mosaic virus
   6951..7139    +  intron         IV2 intron: modified second intron of the potato ST-LS1 gene (Vancanneyt et al., 1990)
   7137..721     +  CDS            LUCI_RENRE (across the origin): Experimental evidence at protein level: Swiss-Prot protein existence level 1. Upon binding the substrate, the enzyme catalyzes an oxygenation, producing a very short-lived hydroperoxide that cyclizes into a dioxetanone structure, which collapses, releasing a CO(2) molecule. The spontaneous breakdown of the dioxetanone releases the energy (about 50 kcal/mole) that is necessary to generate the excited state of the coelenteramide product, which is the singlet form of the monoanion. In vivo the product undergoes the process of nonradiative energy transfer to an accessory protein, a green fluoresce
