[The description below was written by a language model from this plasmid's Addgene catalogue record and pLannotate feature annotations shown in this document.]
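Description:
LLP976 is a dual-luciferase reporter plasmid built on the pBluescript SK(+) backbone, catalogued as a synthetic biology vector and designed for testing an engineered plant promoter. It is maintained in E. coli as a high-copy plasmid through its ColE1/pUC-type origin and selected with ampicillin via the β-lactamase gene. The backbone also retains the f1 origin, lacZα and lac regulatory remnants, and the flanking T7 and T3 promoters. No plant selectable marker or T-DNA borders are annotated, which suggests direct, transient delivery into plant cells rather than Agrobacterium-mediated transformation, although the record does not state the delivery method.

The test cassette places Renilla luciferase under CaMV 35S-SynPro-11, an engineered derivative of the strong constitutive cauliflower mosaic virus 35S promoter; only a fragment of the 35S promoter is detected, consistent with its modification. The Rluc coding sequence is interrupted by the potato ST-LS1 IV2 intron, which restricts functional expression to eukaryotic cells, and carries a C-terminal PEST tag according to the catalogue entry. A short region immediately downstream of Rluc is annotated as a DREB2A fragment and probably corresponds to this degradation sequence, which shortens reporter half-life so that changes in promoter activity are read out more quickly. The cassette ends with a CaMV poly(A) signal, followed by a synthetic poly(A) signal and a transcriptional pause site that insulate it from the next unit. That second unit is a NOS promoter driving intron-containing firefly luciferase with a NOS terminator, again followed by the poly(A)/pause insulator, and it provides a constitutive normalisation control. The associated work concerns CRISPRi-based gene circuits in plants, so the Rluc/Fluc ratio presumably reports repression of the synthetic promoter.
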