Addgene plasmid #239898: LLP976
Purpose: CaMV 35S-SynPro-11 engineered promoter driving the expression of Renilla luciferase
Depositing lab: Ryan Lister. Depositing organization: University of Western Australia. Publication: CRISPRi-based circuits to control gene expression in plants. Khan MA, Herring G, Zhu JY, Oliva M, Fourie E, Johnston B, Zhang Z, Potter J, Pineda L, Pflueger J, Swain T, Pflueger C, Lloyd JPB, Secco D, Small I, Kidd BN, Lister R. Nat Biotechnol. 2025 Mar;43(3):416-430. doi: 10.1038/s41587-024-02236-w. Epub 2024 May 20. PubMed 38769424.
Backbone
  Vector backbone: pBluescript SK(+)
  Vector type: Synthetic Biology
Growth in bacteria
  Bacterial resistance: Ampicillin, 100 μg/mL
  Growth temperature: 30°C
  Growth strain: DH5alpha
  Copy number: High Copy
Gene/Insert
  Gene/Insert name: CaMV 35S-SynPro-11::Rluc (alt name: Other genes: NOS::Fluc)
  Species: Synthetic
  Mutation: N/A
  Tag / fusion protein: PEST on C-terminus of Rluc (C terminal on insert)
  Cloning method: Restriction Enzyme; 5′ cloning site Unknown (unknown if destroyed)
Terms and licenses: Academic/Nonprofit Terms; Industry Terms: Not Available to Industry
How to cite: LLP976 was a gift from Ryan Lister (Addgene plasmid # 239898 ; http://n2t.net/addgene:239898 ; RRID:Addgene_239898)
